Addgene plasmid #52498: pRVdG-4BFP2-5postmGRASP
Purpose: Expresses mTagBFP2 and postsynaptic mGRASP component
Depositing lab: Ian Wickersham.
Backbone
  Vector backbone: cSPBN (pSAD)
  Backbone manufacturer: Karl-Klaus Conzelmann & Matthias Schnell
  Backbone size w/o insert (bp): 13854
  Total vector size (bp): 16017
  Vector type: Mammalian Expression ; Rabies Virus
Growth in bacteria
  Bacterial resistance: Ampicillin, 100 μg/mL
  Growth temperature: 37°C
  Growth strain: DH5alpha
  Growth instructions: DH5alpha at 37C
  Copy number: High Copy
Gene/Insert 1
  Gene/Insert name: mTagBFP2
  Species: Synthetic
  Insert size (bp): 705
  Promoter: CMV
  Cloning method: Unknown
  Sequencing primers: 5′ Unknown
Gene/Insert 2
  Gene/Insert name: postsynaptic mGRASP (alt name: postmGRASP)
  Species: Synthetic
  Promoter: CMV
  Cloning method: Unknown
  Sequencing primers: 5′ Unknown
Terms and licenses: Academic/Nonprofit Terms; Industry Terms: Not Available to Industry
How to cite: pRVdG-4BFP2-5postmGRASP was a gift from Ian Wickersham (Addgene plasmid # 52498 ; http://n2t.net/addgene:52498 ; RRID:Addgene_52498)
