[The description below was written by a language model from this plasmid's Addgene catalogue record and pLannotate feature annotations shown in this document.]
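Description:
pRVdG-4BFP2-5postmGRASP is a 16 kb rabies virus genome plasmid built on the cSPBN (pSAD) backbone. It carries a full-length cDNA of the SAD B19 vaccine strain from which the glycoprotein (G) gene has been deleted. It is propagated in E. coli as a high-copy plasmid through a ColE1/pUC-type origin with ampicillin selection. The surrounding pBluescript-derived remnants (f1 ori, lacZα and MCS fragments, T3 and lac promoters) are vestiges of the cloning vector.

The viral cDNA is placed downstream of a CMV enhancer/promoter and a T7 promoter. It is flanked by a hammerhead ribozyme at the 5′ end and a hepatitis delta virus ribozyme followed by a T7 terminator at the 3′ end. With this arrangement, transcription in mammalian cells yields an RNA that is self-cleaved to exact genomic termini, as is needed to rescue infectious virus from plasmid. The annotated genome order is N, P, M, two transgenes, then L, with no G reading frame detected. The first transgene is the blue fluorescent protein mTagBFP2. The second is the postsynaptic mGRASP component, annotated as a large superfolder GFP fragment embedded between neuroligin-derived sequences that would target it to the postsynaptic membrane.

Although the catalogue lists CMV as the promoter for both inserts, in the recovered virus they would be expressed as separate viral transcription units by the rabies polymerase. The CMV promoter drives only the initial genomic transcript. Because G is absent, the resulting virus cannot spread beyond initially infected neurons unless G is supplied in trans. The construct is suited to producing deletion-mutant rabies vectors that label infected neurons blue. The same neurons display the postsynaptic half of a split-GFP synapse reporter, which fluoresces on contact with a partner presynaptic mGRASP component.
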