Features (pLannotate 1.2.2; 28 found; start..end, strand, type, name):
      3..361     +  rep_origin     f1 ori (sequence partly withheld): f1 bacteriophage origin of replication; arrow indicates direction of (+) strand synthesis
    463..618     -  CDS            lacZα (fragment): LacZα fragment of β-galactosidase; lacZ fragment
    624..652     -  misc_feature   MCS (fragment): pBluescript multiple cloning site
    658..1037    +  enhancer       CMV enhancer: human cytomegalovirus immediate early enhancer
   1038..1241    +  promoter       CMV promoter: human cytomegalovirus (CMV) immediate early promoter
   1237..1270    +  LTR            5' LTR (truncated) (fragment): truncated 5' long terminal repeat (LTR) from HIV-1
   1286..1304    +  promoter       T7 promoter: promoter for bacteriophage T7 RNA polymerase
   1330..1355    +  misc_RNA       sTRSV HHRz (fragment): hammerhead ribozyme from the tobacco ringspot virus satellite RNA (Khvorova et al., 2003)
   1441..2790    +  CDS            N: NCAP_RABVS - Experimental evidence at protein level: Swiss-Prot protein existence level 1. Encapsidates the genome in a ratio of one protein N per nine ribonucleotides, protecting it from nucleases. If expressed without protein P it binds non-specifically RNA and therefore can bind it's own mRNA. Interaction with protein P abolishes any non-specific RNA binding, and prevents phosphorylation. The soluble N-P complex encapsidates specifically the genomic RNA, with protein N protecting the genome like a pearl necklace. The encapsidated genomic RNA is termed the nucleocapsid (NC) and serves as tem
   2884..3774    +  CDS            P: PHOSP_RABVS - Experimental evidence at protein level: Swiss-Prot protein existence level 1. Non catalytic polymerase cofactor and regulatory protein that plays a role in viral transcription and replication. Stabilizes the RNA polymerase L to the N-RNA template and binds the soluble protein N, preventing it from encapsidating non-genomic RNA. Also inhibits host IFN-alpha and IFN-beta signaling by binding and retaining phosphorylated STAT1 in the cytoplasm or by inhibiting the DNA binding of STAT1 in the nucleus. Might be involved, through interaction with host dynein, in intracellular microtubu
   3866..4471    +  CDS            M: MATRX_RABVS - Experimental evidence at protein level: Swiss-Prot protein existence level 1. Plays a major role in assembly, budding and uncoating of virion after membrane fusion (PubMed:33208464). Completely covers the ribonucleoprotein coil and keep it in condensed bullet-shaped form. Inhibits viral transcription and stimulates replication. Plays a major role in early induction of TRAIL-mediated apoptosis in infected neurons (PubMed:12771432, PubMed:9847327). From Rabies virus (strain SAD B19) (RABV).
   4695..5396    +  CDS            TagBFP: monomeric blue fluorescent protein mammalian codon-optimized
   5472..5621    +  CDS            NLGN1 (fragment): NLGN1_HUMAN - Also known as KIAA1070. Experimental evidence at protein level: Swiss-Prot protein existence level 1. Cell surface protein involved in cell-cell-interactions via its interactions with neurexin family members. Plays a role in synapse function and synaptic signal transmission, and probably mediates its effects by recruiting and clustering other synaptic proteins. May promote the initial formation of synapses, but is not essential for this. In vitro, triggers the de novo formation of presynaptic structures. May be involved in specification of excitatory synapses. Required to maintai
   5622..6263    +  CDS            Superfolder GFP (fragment): Superfolder GFP is a basic (constitutively fluorescent) green fluorescent protein published in 2005, derived from Aequorea victoria. It is reported to be a very rapidly-maturing weak dimer.
   6312..6920    +  CDS            NLGN4X: NLGNX_MACMU - Also known as NLGN4. Experimental evidence at transcript level: Swiss-Prot protein existence level 2. Putative neuronal cell surface protein involved in cell-cell- interactions. From Macaca mulatta (Rhesus macaque).
   7034..13414   +  CDS            L: L_RABVS - Experimental evidence at protein level: Swiss-Prot protein existence level 1. RNA-directed RNA polymerase that catalyzes the replication of viral genomic RNA. The template is composed of the viral RNA tightly encapsidated by the nucleoprotein (N). The replicase mode is dependent on intracellular N protein concentration. In this mode, the polymerase replicates the whole viral genome without recognizing transcriptional signals, and the replicated genome is not caped or polyadenylated. From Rabies virus (strain SAD B19) (RABV).
  13546..13638   +  ncRNA          HDV ribozyme: Accession: RF00094 - Hepatitis delta virus ribozyme
  13646..13695   +  CDS            SET1 (fragment): solubility-enhancement tag derived from T7 phage gene 10B
  13703..13750   +  terminator     T7 terminator: transcription terminator for bacteriophage T7 RNA polymerase
  13772..13813   -  misc_feature   MCS (fragment): pBluescript multiple cloning site
  13826..13844   -  promoter       T3 promoter: promoter for bacteriophage T3 RNA polymerase
  13887..13909   -  protein_bind   lac operator (fragment): The lac repressor binds to the lac operator to inhibit transcription in E. coli. This inhibition can be relieved by adding lactose or isopropyl-β-D-thiogalactopyranoside (IPTG). lac repressor encoded by lacI
  13913..13943   -  promoter       lac promoter: promoter for the E. coli lac operon
  13958..13979   -  protein_bind   CAP binding site: CAP binding activates transcription in the presence of cAMP. E. coli catabolite activator protein
  13992..14084   -  CDS            lacI (fragment): lac repressor; lacI; The lac repressor binds to the lac operator to inhibit transcription in E. coli. This inhibition can be relieved by adding lactose or isopropyl-β-D-thiogalactopyranoside (IPTG).
  14267..14855   -  rep_origin     ori: high-copy-number ColE1/pMB1/pBR322/pUC origin of replication
  15026..15886   -  CDS            AmpR: β-lactamase; bla; confers resistance to ampicillin, carbenicillin, and related antibiotics
  15887..15991   -  promoter       AmpR promoter: bla
>Addgene plasmid #52498 | pRVdG-4BFP2-5postmGRASP | depositor full sequence | sequence record 81435 | pRVdG-4BFP2-5postmGRASP sequence 16017 bps
GG
[124 nt withheld, positions 3-126]
C
[91 nt withheld, positions 128-218]
A
[49 nt withheld, positions 220-268]
CCTTTGACGTTGGAGTCCACGTTCTTT
[37 nt withheld, positions 296-332]
ACCCTATCTCGGTCTATTCTTTTGATTTATAAGGGATTTTGCCGATTTCGGCCTATTGGTTAAAAAAATG
AGCTGATTTAACAAAAATTTAACGCGAATTTTAACAAAATATTAACGCTTACAATTTCCATTCGCCATTC
AGGCTGCGCAACTGTTGGGAAGGGCGATCGGTGCGGGCCTCTTCGCTATTACGCCAGCTGGCGAAAGGGG
GATGTGCTGCAAGGCGATTAAGTTGGGTAACGCCAGGGTTTTCCCAGTCACGACGTTGTAAAACGACGGC
CAGTGAGCGCGCGATAAGCTTGATATCGAATTCCTGCAGCGCGTTGACATTGATTATTGACTAGTTATTA
ATAGTAATCAATTACGGGGTCATTAGTTCATAGCCCATATATGGAGTTCCGCGTTACATAACTTACGGTA
AATGGCCCGCCTGGCTGACCGCCCAACGACCCCCGCCCATTGACGTCAATAATGACGTATGTTCCCATAG
TAACGCCAATAGGGACTTTCCATTGACGTCAATGGGTGGAGTATTTACGGTAAACTGCCCACTTGGCAGT
ACATCAAGTGTATCATATGCCAAGTACGCCCCCTATTGACGTCAATGACGGTAAATGGCCCGCCTGGCAT
TATGCCCAGTACATGACCTTATGGGACTTTCCTACTTGGCAGTACATCTACGTATTAGTCATCGCTATTA
CCATGGTGATGCGGTTTTGGCAGTACATCAATGGGCGTGGATAGCGGTTTGACTCACGGGGATTTCCAAG
TCTCCACCCCATTGACGTCAATGGGAGTTTGTTTTGGCACCAAAATCAACGGGACTTTCCAAAATGTCGT
AACAACTCCGCCCCATTGACGCAAATGGGCGGTAGGCGTGTACGGTGGGAGGTCTATATAAGCAGAGCTC
TCTGGCTAACTAGAGAACCCACTGCTTACTGGCTTATCGAAATTAATACGACTCACTATAGGGAGACCCA
AGCTGGCTAGATTAAGCGTCTGATGAGTCCGTGAGGACGAAACCCGGCGTACCGGGTCACGCTTAACAAC
CAGATCAAAGAAAAAACAGACATTGTCAATTGCAAAGCAAAAATGTAACACCCCTACAATGGATGCCGAC
AAGATTGTATTCAAAGTCAATAATCAGGTGGTCTCTTTGAAGCCTGAGATTATCGTGGATCAATATGAGT
ACAAGTACCCTGCCATCAAAGATTTGAAAAAGCCCTGTATAACCCTAGGAAAGGCTCCCGATTTAAATAA
AGCATACAAGTCAGTTTTGTCAGGCATGAGCGCCGCCAAACTTAATCCTGACGATGTATGTTCCTATTTG
GCAGCGGCAATGCAGTTTTTTGAGGGGACATGTCCGGAAGACTGGACCAGCTATGGAATTGTGATTGCAC
GAAAAGGAGATAAGATCACCCCAGGTTCTCTGGTGGAGATAAAACGTACTGATGTAGAAGGGAATTGGGC
TCTGACAGGAGGCATGGAACTGACAAGAGACCCCACTGTCCCTGAGCATGCGTCCTTAGTCGGTCTTCTC
TTGAGTCTGTATAGGTTGAGCAAAATATCCGGGCAAAACACTGGTAACTATAAGACAAACATTGCAGACA
GGATAGAGCAGATTTTTGAGACAGCCCCTTTTGTTAAAATCGTGGAACACCATACTCTAATGACAACTCA
CAAAATGTGTGCTAATTGGAGTACTATACCAAACTTCAGATTTTTGGCCGGAACCTATGACATGTTTTTC
TCCCGGATTGAGCATCTATATTCAGCAATCAGAGTGGGCACAGTTGTCACTGCTTATGAAGACTGTTCAG
GACTGGTATCATTTACTGGGTTCATAAAACAAATCAATCTCACCGCTAGAGAGGCAATACTATATTTCTT
CCACAAGAACTTTGAGGAAGAGATAAGAAGAATGTTTGAGCCAGGGCAGGAGACAGCTGTTCCTCACTCT
TATTTCATCCACTTCCGTTCACTAGGCTTGAGTGGGAAATCTCCTTATTCATCAAATGCTGTTGGTCACG
TGTTCAATCTCATTCACTTTGTAGGATGCTATATGGGTCAAGTCAGATCCCTAAATGCAACGGTTATTGC
TGCATGTGCTCCTCATGAAATGTCTGTTCTAGGGGGCTATCTGGGAGAGGAATTCTTCGGGAAAGGGACA
TTTGAAAGAAGATTCTTCAGAGATGAGAAAGAACTTCAAGAATACGAGGCGGCTGAACTGACAAAGACTG
ACGTAGCACTGGCAGATGATGGAACTGTCAACTCTGACGACGAGGACTACTTTTCAGGTGAAACCAGAAG
TCCGGAGGCTGTTTATACTCGAATCATGATGAATGGAGGTCGACTAAAGAGATCTCACATACGGAGATAT
GTCTCAGTCAGTTCCAATCATCAAGCCCGTCCAAACTCATTCGCCGAGTTTCTAAACAAGACATATTCGA
GTGACTCATAAGAAGTTGAATAACAAAATGCCGGAAATCTACGGATTGTGTATATCCATCATGAAAAAAA
CTAACACCCCTCCTTTCGAACCATCCCAAACATGAGCAAGATCTTTGTCAATCCTAGTGCTATTAGAGCC
GGTCTGGCCGATCTTGAGATGGCTGAAGAAACTGTTGATCTGATCAATAGAAATATCGAAGACAATCAGG
CTCATCTCCAAGGGGAACCCATAGAGGTGGACAATCTCCCTGAGGATATGGGGCGACTTCACCTGGATGA
TGGAAAATCGCCCAACCATGGTGAGATAGCCAAGGTGGGAGAAGGCAAGTATCGAGAGGACTTTCAGATG
GATGAAGGAGAGGATCCTAGCTTCCTGTTCCAGTCATACCTGGAAAATGTTGGAGTCCAAATAGTCAGAC
AAATGAGGTCAGGAGAGAGATTTCTCAAGATATGGTCACAGACCGTAGAAGAGATTATATCCTATGTCGC
GGTCAACTTTCCCAACCCTCCAGGAAAGTCTTCAGAGGATAAATCAACCCAGACTACTGGCCGAGAGCTC
AAGAAGGAGACAACACCCACTCCTTCTCAGAGAGAAAGCCAATCATCGAAAGCCAGGATGGCGGCTCAAA
TTGCTTCTGGCCCTCCAGCCCTTGAATGGTCGGCTACCAATGAAGAGGATGATCTATCAGTGGAGGCTGA
GATCGCTCACCAGATTGCAGAAAGTTTCTCCAAAAAATATAAGTTTCCCTCTCGATCCTCAGGGATACTC
TTGTATAATTTTGAGCAATTGAAAATGAACCTTGATGATATAGTTAAAGAGGCAAAAAATGTACCAGGTG
TGACCCGTTTAGCCCATGACGGGTCCAAACTCCCCCTAAGATGTGTACTGGGATGGGTCGCTTTGGCCAA
CTCTAAGAAATTCCAGTTGTTAGTCGAATCCGACAAGCTGAGTAAAATCATGCAAGATGACTTGAATCGC
TATACATCTTGCTAACCGAACCTCTCCCCTCAGTCCCTCTAGACAATAAAATCCGAGATGTCCCAAAGTC
AACATGAAAAAAACAGGCAACACCACTGATAAAATGAACCTCCTACGTAAGATAGTGAAAAACCGCAGGG
ACGAGGACACTCAAAAATCCTCTCCCGCGTCAGCCCCTCTGGATGACGATGACTTGTGGCTTCCACCCCC
TGAATACGTCCCGCTGAAAGAACTTACAGGCAAGAAGAACATGAGGAACTTTTGTATCAACGGAAGGGTT
AAAGTGTGTAGCCCGAATGGTTACTCGTTCAGGATCCTGCGGCACATTCTGAAATCATTCGACGAGATAT
ATTCTGGGAATCATAGGATGATCGGGTTAGTCAAAGTGGTTATTGGACTGGCTTTGTCAGGATCTCCAGT
CCCTGAGGGCCTGAACTGGGTATACAAATTGAGGAGAACCTTTATCTTCCAGTGGGCTGATTCCAGGGGC
CCTCTTGAAGGGGAGGAGTTGGAATACTCTCAGGAGATCACTTGGGATGATGATACTGAGTTCGTCGGAT
TGCAAATAAGAGTGATTGCAAAACAGTGTCATATCCAGGGCAGAGTCTGGTGTATCAACATGAACCCGAG
AGCATGTCAACTATGGTCTGACATGTCTCTTCAGACACAAAGGTCCGAAGAGGACAAAGATTCCTCTCTG
CTTCTAGAATAATCAGATTATATCCCGCAAATTTATCACTTGTTTACCTCTGGAGGAGAGAACATATGGG
CTCAACTCCAACCCTTGGGAGCAATATAACAAAAAACATGTTATGGTGCCATTAAACCGCTGCATTTCAT
CAAAGTCAAGTTGATTACCTTTACATTTTGATCCTCTTGGATGTGAAAAAAACTATTAACATCCCTCAAA
AGACCCCGGGAAAGCCGCCACCATGAGCGAGCTGATTAAGGAGAACATGCACATGAAGCTGTACATGGAG
GGCACCGTGGACAACCATCACTTCAAGTGCACATCCGAGGGCGAAGGCAAGCCCTACGAGGGCACCCAGA
CCATGAGAATCAAGGTGGTCGAGGGCGGCCCTCTCCCCTTCGCCTTCGACATCCTGGCTACTAGCTTCCT
CTACGGCAGCAAGACCTTCATCAACCACACCCAGGGCATCCCCGACTTCTTCAAGCAGTCCTTCCCTGAG
GGCTTCACATGGGAGAGAGTCACCACATACGAAGACGGGGGCGTGCTGACCGCTACCCAGGACACCAGCC
TCCAGGACGGCTGCCTCATCTACAACGTCAAGATCAGAGGGGTGAACTTCACATCCAACGGCCCTGTGAT
GCAGAAGAAAACACTCGGCTGGGAGGCCTTCACCGAGACGCTGTACCCCGCTGACGGCGGCCTGGAAGGC
AGAAACGACATGGCCCTGAAGCTCGTGGGCGGGAGCCATCTGATCGCAAACGCCAAGACCACATATAGAT
CCAAGAAACCCGCTAAGAACCTCAAGATGCCTGGCGTCTACTATGTGGACTACAGACTGGAAAGAATCAA
GGAGGCCAACAACGAGACCTACGTCGAGCAGCACGAGGTGGCAGTGGCCAGATACTGCGACCTCCCTAGC
AAACTGGGGCACAAGCTTAATTAATGATTAATTAACGTCCTTTCAACGATCCAAGTCCATGAAAAAAACT
AACACCCCTCCCGTACGAAAGCCGCCACCATGGCACTTCCTAGATGTATGTGGCCTAATTATGTATGGCG
AGCTATGATGGCCTGCGTGGTGCACCGAGGGAGTGGCGCCCCACTTACACTCTGCCTGTTGGGTTGCCTC
CTCCAGACTTTCCACGTTCTTTCACAGAAGCTGGATGACATGTCCAAGGGAGAAGAGTTGTTTACTGGCG
TAGTCCCTATTCTCGTGGAACTCGATGGTGACGTGAATGGCCATAAGTTTTCTGTCAGAGGAGAGGGAGA
AGGCGATGCCACCATCGGGAAACTCACGCTGAAATTCATCTGTACCACTGGAAAACTTCCCGTGCCTTGG
CCAACCCTCGTGACAACACTCACCTACGGGGTGCAATGTTTCTCTCGGTACCCGGACCATATGAAGAGGC
ATGACTTCTTCAAGAGTGCCATGCCCGAGGGTTACGTTCAGGAGCGCACCATCTCTTTTAAGGACGATGG
CAAATATAAGACAAGAGCAGTCGTCAAGTTCGAGGGTGATACACTCGTTAACCGCATCGAGCTCAAAGGC
ACCGATTTTAAGGAGGACGGAAATATCCTGGGACACAAATTGGAGTACAACTTCAACAGTCACAACGTGT
ATATTACAGCAGATAAGCAGAAGAATGGCATAAAGGCCAATTTCACGGTAAGACATAATGTCGAGGATGG
CAGTGTCCAGCTGGCAGACCACTACCAGCAAAACACGCCCATTGGCGATGGACCTGTTCTCCTGCCAGAC
AACCACTACCTCAGTACCCAAACAGTCCTGTCCAAGGACCCTAATGAGAAAGGGACGCTCGAGCTGGTGC
CCCACTTGCATAACCTCAATGACATCAGCCAATACACAAGTACAACCACCAAGGTCCCAAGCACTGACAT
CACCCTTCGACCAACTCGGAAAAACTCAACCCCTGTGACCAGCGCATTTCCAACCGCTAAGCAAGACGAC
CCCAAACAACAGCCTAGTCCATTTAGCGTAGACCAAAGGGACTACAGCACAGAGCTGTCCGTGACCATAG
CTGTAGGAGCTTCCCTGCTTTTCCTGAACATTCTGGCTTTCGCGGCCCTCTATTACAAGAAGGACAAAAG
GCGCCACGACGTACATAGGAGATGTAGTCCGCAACGAACTACAACCAATGATCTTACGCACGCACCTGAG
GAGGAGATCATGAGTCTTCAGATGAAACACACAGACCTGGACCACGAGTGTGAATCCATCCATCCCCATG
AGGTGGTGCTGAGGACAGCATGCCCTCCGGACTATACCCTGGCAATGCGCCGAAGCCCAGACGACATTCC
CCTGATGACACCCAATACCATAACCATGATTCCCAACACTATTCCAGGAATCCAGCCTCTCCACACTTTC
AACACATTCACTGGTGGACAGAATAATACTCTCCCTCATCCGCATCCACACCCCCACTCCCACAGCACAA
CACGGGTGGGTTAATGAGCTAGCTTATAAAGTGCTGGGTCATCTAAGCTTTTCAGTCGAGAAAAAAACAT
TAGATCAGAAGAACAACTGGCAACACTTCTCAACCTGAGACTTACTTCAAGATGCTCGATCCTGGAGAGG
TCTATGATGACCCTATTGACCCAATCGAGTTAGAGGCTGAACCCAGAGGAACCCCCATTGTCCCCAACAT
CTTGAGGAACTCTGACTACAATCTCAACTCTCCTTTGATAGAAGATCCTGCTAGACTAATGTTAGAATGG
TTAAAAACAGGGAATAGACCTTATCGGATGACTCTAACAGACAATTGCTCCAGGTCTTTCAGAGTTTTGA
AAGATTATTTCAAGAAGGTAGATTTGGGTTCTCTCAAGGTGGGCGGAATGGCTGCACAGTCAATGATTTC
TCTCTGGTTATATGGTGCCCACTCTGAATCCAACAGGAGCCGGAGATGTATAACAGACTTGGCCCATTTC
TATTCCAAGTCGTCCCCCATAGAGAAGCTGTTGAATCTCACGCTAGGAAATAGAGGGCTGAGAATCCCCC
CAGAGGGAGTGTTAAGTTGCCTTGAGAGGGTTGATTATGATAATGCATTTGGAAGGTATCTTGCCAACAC
GTATTCCTCTTACTTGTTCTTCCATGTAATCACCTTATACATGAACGCCCTAGACTGGGATGAAGAAAAG
ACCATCCTAGCATTATGGAAAGATTTAACCTCAGTGGACATCGGGAAGGACTTGGTAAAGTTCAAAGACC
AAATATGGGGACTGCTGATCGTGACAAAGGACTTTGTTTACTCCCAAAGTTCCAATTGTCTTTTTGACAG
AAACTACACACTTATGCTAAAAGATCTTTTCTTGTCTCGCTTCAACTCCTTAATGGTCTTGCTCTCTCCC
CCAGAGCCCCGATACTCAGATGACTTGATATCTCAACTATGCCAGCTGTACATTGCTGGGGATCAAGTCT
TGTCTATGTGTGGAAACTCCGGCTATGAAGTCATCAAAATATTGGAGCCATATGTCGTGAATAGTTTAGT
CCAGAGAGCAGAAAAGTTTAGGCCTCTCATTCATTCCTTGGGAGACTTTCCTGTATTTATAAAAGACAAG
GTAAGTCAACTTGAAGAGACGTTCGGTCCCTGTGCAAGAAGGTTCTTTAGGGCTCTGGATCAATTCGACA
ACATACATGACTTGGTTTTTGTGTTTGGCTGTTACAGGCATTGGGGGCACCCATATATAGATTATCGAAA
GGGTCTGTCAAAACTATATGATCAGGTTCACCTTAAAAAAATGATAGATAAGTCCTACCAGGAGTGCTTA
GCAAGCGACCTAGCCAGGAGGATCCTTAGATGGGGTTTTGATAAGTACTCCAAGTGGTATCTGGATTCAA
GATTCCTAGCCCGAGACCACCCCTTGACTCCTTATATCAAAACCCAAACATGGCCACCCAAACATATTGT
AGACTTGGTGGGGGATACATGGCACAAGCTCCCGATCACGCAGATCTTTGAGATTCCTGAATCAATGGAT
CCGTCAGAAATATTGGATGACAAATCACATTCTTTCACCAGAACGAGACTAGCTTCTTGGCTGTCAGAAA
ACCGAGGGGGGCCTGTTCCTAGCGAAAAAGTTATTATCACGGCCCTGTCTAAGCCGCCTGTCAATCCCCG
AGAGTTTCTGAGGTCTATAGACCTCGGAGGATTGCCAGATGAAGACTTGATAATTGGCCTCAAGCCAAAG
GAACGGGAATTGAAGATTGAAGGTCGATTCTTTGCTCTAATGTCATGGAATCTAAGATTGTATTTTGTCA
TCACTGAAAAACTCTTGGCCAACTACATCTTGCCACTTTTTGACGCGCTGACTATGACAGACAACCTGAA
CAAGGTGTTTAAAAAGCTGATCGACAGGGTCACCGGGCAAGGGCTTTTGGACTATTCAAGGGTCACATAT
GCATTTCACCTGGACTATGAAAAGTGGAACAACCATCAAAGATTAGAGTCAACAGAGGATGTATTTTCTG
TCCTAGATCAAGTGTTTGGATTGAAGAGAGTGTTTTCTAGAACACACGAGTTTTTTCAAAAGGCCTGGAT
CTATTATTCAGACAGATCAGACCTCATCGGGTTACGGGAGGATCAAATATACTGCTTAGATGCGTCCAAC
GGCCCAACCTGTTGGAATGGCCAGGATGGCGGGCTAGAAGGCTTACGGCAGAAGGGCTGGAGTCTAGTCA
GCTTATTGATGATAGATAGAGAATCTCAAATCAGGAACACAAGAACCAAAATACTAGCTCAAGGAGACAA
CCAGGTTTTATGTCCGACATACATGTTGTCGCCAGGGCTATCTCAAGAGGGGCTCCTCTATGAATTGGAG
AGAATATCAAGGAATGCACTTTCGATATACAGAGCCGTCGAGGAAGGGGCATCTAAGCTAGGGCTGATCA
TCAAGAAAGAAGAGACCATGTGTAGTTATGACTTCCTCATCTATGGAAAAACCCCTTTGTTTAGAGGTAA
CATATTGGTGCCTGAGTCCAAAAGATGGGCCAGAGTCTCTTGCGTCTCTAATGACCAAATAGTCAACCTC
GCCAATATAATGTCGACAGTGTCCACCAATGCGCTAACAGTGGCACAACACTCTCAATCTTTGATCAAAC
CGATGAGGGATTTTCTGCTCATGTCAGTACAGGCAGTCTTTCACTACCTGCTATTTAGCCCAATCTTAAA
GGGAAGAGTTTACAAGATTCTGAGCGCTGAAGGGGAGAGCTTTCTCCTAGCCATGTCAAGGATAATCTAT
CTAGATCCTTCTTTGGGAGGGATATCTGGAATGTCCCTCGGAAGATTCCATATACGACAGTTCTCAGACC
CTGTCTCTGAAGGGTTATCCTTCTGGAGAGAGATCTGGTTAAGCTCCCAAGAGTCCTGGATTCACGCGTT
GTGTCAAGAGGCTGGAAACCCAGATCTTGGAGAGAGAACACTCGAGAGCTTCACTCGCCTTCTAGAAGAT
CCGACCACCTTAAATATCAGAGGAGGGGCCAGTCCTACCATTCTACTCAAGGATGCAATCAGAAAGGCTT
TATATGACGAGGTGGACAAGGTGGAAAATTCAGAGTTTCGAGAGGCAATCCTGTTGTCCAAGACCCATAG
AGATAATTTTATACTCTTCTTAATATCTGTTGAGCCTCTGTTTCCTCGATTTCTCAGTGAGCTATTCAGT
TCGTCTTTTTTGGGAATCCCCGAGTCAATCATTGGATTGATACAAAACTCCCGAACGATAAGAAGGCAGT
TTAGAAAGAGTCTCTCAAAAACTTTAGAAGAATCCTTCTACAACTCAGAGATCCACGGGATTAGTCGGAT
GACCCAGACACCTCAGAGGGTTGGGGGGGTGTGGCCTTGCTCTTCAGAGAGGGCAGATCTACTTAGGGAG
ATCTCTTGGGGAAGAAAAGTGGTAGGCACGACAGTTCCTCACCCTTCTGAGATGTTGGGATTACTTCCCA
AGTCCTCTATTTCTTGCACTTGTGGAGCAACAGGAGGAGGCAATCCTAGAGTTTCTGTATCAGTACTCCC
GTCCTTTGATCAGTCATTTTTTTCACGAGGCCCCCTAAAGGGATACTTGGGCTCGTCCACCTCTATGTCG
ACCCAGCTATTCCATGCATGGGAAAAAGTCACTAATGTTCATGTGGTGAAGAGAGCTCTATCGTTAAAAG
AATCTATAAACTGGTTCATTACTAGAGATTCCAACTTGGCTCAAGCTCTAATTAGGAACATTATGTCTCT
GACAGGCCCTGATTTCCCTCTAGAGGAGGCCCCTGTCTTCAAAAGGACGGGGTCAGCCTTGCATAGGTTC
AAGTCTGCCAGATACAGCGAAGGAGGGTATTCTTCTGTCTGCCCGAACCTCCTCTCTCATATTTCTGTTA
GTACAGACACCATGTCTGATTTGACCCAAGACGGGAAGAACTACGATTTCATGTTCCAGCCATTGATGCT
TTATGCACAGACATGGACATCAGAGCTGGTACAGAGAGACACAAGGCTAAGAGACTCTACGTTTCATTGG
CACCTCCGATGCAACAGGTGTGTGAGACCCATTGACGACGTGACCCTGGAGACCTCTCAGATCTTCGAGT
TTCCGGATGTGTCGAAAAGAATATCCAGAATGGTTTCTGGGGCTGTGCCTCACTTCCAGAGGCTTCCCGA
TATCCGTCTGAGACCAGGAGATTTTGAATCTCTAAGCGGTAGAGAAAAGTCTCACCATATCGGATCAGCT
CAGGGGCTCTTATACTCAATCTTAGTGGCAATTCACGACTCAGGATACAATGATGGAACCATCTTCCCTG
TCAACATATACGGCAAGGTTTCCCCTAGAGACTATTTGAGAGGGCTCGCAAGGGGAGTATTGATAGGATC
CTCGATTTGCTTCTTGACAAGAATGACAAATATCAATATTAATAGACCTCTTGAATTGGTCTCAGGGGTA
ATCTCATATATTCTCCTGAGGCTAGATAACCATCCCTCCTTGTACATAATGCTCAGAGAACCGTCTCTTA
GAGGAGAGATATTTTCTATCCCTCAGAAAATCCCCGCCGCTTATCCAACCACTATGAAAGAAGGCAACAG
ATCAATCTTGTGTTATCTCCAACATGTGCTACGCTATGAGCGAGAGATAATCACGGCGTCTCCAGAGAAT
GACTGGCTATGGATCTTTTCAGACTTTAGAAGTGCCAAAATGACGTACCTATCCCTCATTACTTACCAGT
CTCATCTTCTACTCCAGAGGGTTGAGAGAAACCTATCTAAGAGTATGAGAGATAACCTGCGACAATTGAG
TTCTTTGATGAGGCAGGTGCTGGGCGGGCACGGAGAAGATACCTTAGAGTCAGACGACAACATTCAACGA
CTGCTAAAAGACTCTTTACGAAGGACAAGATGGGTGGATCAAGAGGTGCGCCATGCAGCTAGAACCATGA
CTGGAGATTACAGCCCCAACAAGAAGGTGTCCCGTAAGGTAGGATGTTCAGAATGGGTCTGCTCTGCTCA
ACAGGTTGCAGTCTCTACCTCAGCAAACCCGGCCCCTGTCTCGGAGCTTGACATAAGGGCCCTCTCTAAG
AGGTTCCAGAACCCTTTGATCTCGGGCTTGAGAGTGGTTCAGTGGGCAACCGGTGCTCATTATAAGCTTA
AGCCTATTCTAGATGATCTCAATGTTTTCCCATCTCTCTGCCTTGTAGTTGGGGACGGGTCAGGGGGGAT
ATCAAGGGCAGTCCTCAACATGTTTCCAGATGCCAAGCTTGTGTTCAACAGTCTTTTAGAGGTGAATGAC
CTGATGGCTTCCGGAACACATCCACTGCCTCCTTCAGCAATCATGAGGGGAGGAAATGATATCGTCTCCA
GAGTGATAGATCTTGACTCAATCTGGGAAAAACCGTCCGACTTGAGAAACTTGGCAACCTGGAAATACTT
CCAGTCAGTCCAAAAGCAGGTCAACATGTCCTATGACCTCATTATTTGCGATGCAGAAGTTACTGACATT
GCATCTATCAACCGGATCACCCTGTTAATGTCCGATTTTGCATTGTCTATAGATGGACCACTCTATTTGG
TCTTCAAAACTTATGGGACTATGCTAGTAAATCCAAACTACAAGGCTATTCAACACCTGTCAAGAGCGTT
CCCCTCGGTCACAGGGTTTATCACCCAAGTAACTTCGTCTTTTTCATCTGAGCTCTACCTCCGATTCTCC
AAACGAGGGAAGTTTTTCAGAGATGCTGAGTACTTGACCTCTTCCACCCTTCGAGAAATGAGCCTTGTGT
TATTCAATTGTAGCAGCCCCAAGAGTGAGATGCAGAGAGCTCGTTCCTTGAACTATCAGGATCTTGTGAG
AGGATTTCCTGAAGAAATCATATCAAATCCTTACAATGAGATGATCATAACTCTGATTGACAGTGATGTA
GAATCTTTTCTAGTCCACAAGATGGTTGATGATCTTGAGTTACAGAGGGGAACTCTGTCTAAAGTGGCTA
TCATTATAGCCATCATGATAGTTTTCTCCAACAGAGTCTTCAACGTTTCCAAACCCCTAACTGACCCCTC
GTTCTATCCACCGTCTGATCCCAAAATCCTGAGGCACTTCAACATATGTTGCAGTACTATGATGTATCTA
TCTACTGCTTTAGGTGACGTCCCTAGCTTCGCAAGACTTCACGACCTGTATAACAGACCTATAACTTATT
ACTTCAGAAAGCAAGTCATTCGAGGGAACGTTTATCTATCTTGGAGTTGGTCCAACGACACCTCAGTGTT
CAAAAGGGTAGCCTGTAATTCTAGCCTGAGTCTGTCATCTCACTGGATCAGGTTGATTTACAAGATAGTG
AAGACTACCAGACTCGTTGGCAGCATCAAGGATCTATCCAGAGAAGTGGAAAGACACCTTCATAGGTACA
ACAGGTGGATCACCCTAGAGGATATCAGATCTAGATCATCCCTACTAGACTACAGTTGCCTGTGAACCGG
ATACTCCTGGAAGCCTGCCCATGCTAAGACTCTTGTGTGATGTATCTTGAAAAAAACAAGATCCTAAATC
TGAACCTTTGGTTGTTTGATTGTTTTTCTCATTTTTGTTGTTTATTTGTTAAGCGTGGGTCGGCATGGCA
TCTCCACCTCCTCGCGGTCCGACCTGGGCATCCGAAGGAGGACGCACGTCCACTCGGATGGCTAAGGGAG
GGGCGGGGATCCGGCTGCTAACAAAGCCCGAAAGGAAGCTGAGTTGGCTGCTGCCACCGCTGAGCAATAA
CTAGCATAACCCCTTGGGGCCTCTAAACGGGTCTTGAGGGGTTTTTTGCTGAAAGGAGGAACTATATCCG
GATCCACTAGTTCTAGAGCGGCCGCCACCGCGGTGGAGCTCCAGCTTTTGTTCCCTTTAGTGAGGGTTAA
TTGCGCGCTTGGCGTAATCATGGTCATAGCTGTTTCCTGTGTGAAATTGTTATCCGCTCACAATTCCACA
CAACATACGAGCCGGAAGCATAAAGTGTAAAGCCTGGGGTGCCTAATGAGTGAGCTAACTCACATTAATT
GCGTTGCGCTCACTGCCCGCTTTCCAGTCGGGAAACCTGTCGTGCCAGCTGCATTAATGAATCGGCCAAC
GCGCGGGGAGAGGCGGTTTGCGTATTGGGCGCTCTTCCGCTTCCTCGCTCACTGACTCGCTGCGCTCGGT
CGTTCGGCTGCGGCGAGCGGTATCAGCTCACTCAAAGGCGGTAATACGGTTATCCACAGAATCAGGGGAT
AACGCAGGAAAGAACATGTGAGCAAAAGGCCAGCAAAAGGCCAGGAACCGTAAAAAGGCCGCGTTGCTGG
CGTTTTTCCATAGGCTCCGCCCCCCTGACGAGCATCACAAAAATCGACGCTCAAGTCAGAGGTGGCGAAA
CCCGACAGGACTATAAAGATACCAGGCGTTTCCCCCTGGAAGCTCCCTCGTGCGCTCTCCTGTTCCGACC
CTGCCGCTTACCGGATACCTGTCCGCCTTTCTCCCTTCGGGAAGCGTGGCGCTTTCTCATAGCTCACGCT
GTAGGTATCTCAGTTCGGTGTAGGTCGTTCGCTCCAAGCTGGGCTGTGTGCACGAACCCCCCGTTCAGCC
CGACCGCTGCGCCTTATCCGGTAACTATCGTCTTGAGTCCAACCCGGTAAGACACGACTTATCGCCACTG
GCAGCAGCCACTGGTAACAGGATTAGCAGAGCGAGGTATGTAGGCGGTGCTACAGAGTTCTTGAAGTGGT
GGCCTAACTACGGCTACACTAGAAGGACAGTATTTGGTATCTGCGCTCTGCTGAAGCCAGTTACCTTCGG
AAAAAGAGTTGGTAGCTCTTGATCCGGCAAACAAACCACCGCTGGTAGCGGTGGTTTTTTTGTTTGCAAG
CAGCAGATTACGCGCAGAAAAAAAGGATCTCAAGAAGATCCTTTGATCTTTTCTACGGGGTCTGACGCTC
AGTGGAACGAAAACTCACGTTAAGGGATTTTGGTCATGAGATTATCAAAAAGGATCTTCACCTAGATCCT
TTTAAATTAAAAATGAAGTTTTAAATCAATCTAAAGTATATATGAGTAAACTTGGTCTGACAGTTACCAA
TGCTTAATCAGTGAGGCACCTATCTCAGCGATCTGTCTATTTCGTTCATCCATAGTTGCCTGACTCCCCG
TCGTGTAGATAACTACGATACGGGAGGGCTTACCATCTGGCCCCAGTGCTGCAATGATACCGCGAGACCC
ACGCTCACCGGCTCCAGATTTATCAGCAATAAACCAGCCAGCCGGAAGGGCCGAGCGCAGAAGTGGTCCT
GCAACTTTATCCGCCTCCATCCAGTCTATTAATTGTTGCCGGGAAGCTAGAGTAAGTAGTTCGCCAGTTA
ATAGTTTGCGCAACGTTGTTGCCATTGCTACAGGCATCGTGGTGTCACGCTCGTCGTTTGGTATGGCTTC
ATTCAGCTCCGGTTCCCAACGATCAAGGCGAGTTACATGATCCCCCATGTTGTGCAAAAAAGCGGTTAGC
TCCTTCGGTCCTCCGATCGTTGTCAGAAGTAAGTTGGCCGCAGTGTTATCACTCATGGTTATGGCAGCAC
TGCATAATTCTCTTACTGTCATGCCATCCGTAAGATGCTTTTCTGTGACTGGTGAGTACTCAACCAAGTC
ATTCTGAGAATAGTGTATGCGGCGACCGAGTTGCTCTTGCCCGGCGTCAATACGGGATAATACCGCGCCA
CATAGCAGAACTTTAAAAGTGCTCATCATTGGAAAACGTTCTTCGGGGCGAAAACTCTCAAGGATCTTAC
CGCTGTTGAGATCCAGTTCGATGTAACCCACTCGTGCACCCAACTGATCTTCAGCATCTTTTACTTTCAC
CAGCGTTTCTGGGTGAGCAAAAACAGGAAGGCAAAATGCCGCAAAAAAGGGAATAAGGGCGACACGGAAA
TGTTGAATACTCATACTCTTCCTTTTTCAATATTATTGAAGCATTTATCAGGGTTATTGTCTCATGAGCG
GATACATATTTGAATGTATTTAGAAAAATAAACAAATAGGGGTTCCGCGCACATTTCCCCGAAAAGTGCC
ACCTG
