>Addgene plasmid #52498 | pRVdG-4BFP2-5postmGRASP | addgene partial sequence | sequence record 92234 | B19M-F 5'-ACAAAGGTCCGAAGAGGACA-3'
CATTAAACCGCTGCATTTCATCAAAGTCAAGTTGATTACCTTTACATTTTGATCCTCTTGGATGTGAAAA
AAACTATTAACATCCCTCAAAAGACCCCGGGAAAGCCGCCACCATGAGCGAGCTGATTAAGGAGAACATG
CACATGAAGCTGTACATGGAGGGCACCGTGGACAACCATCACTTCAAGTGCACATCCGAGGGCGAAGGCA
AGCCCTACGAGGGCACCCAGACCATGAGAATCAAGGTGGTCGAGGGCGGCCCTCTCCCCTTCGCCTTCGA
CATCCTGGCTACTAGCTTCCTCTACGGCAGCAAGACCTTCATCAACCACACCCAGGGCATCCCCGACTTC
TTCAAGCAGTCCTTCCCTGAGGGCTTCACATGGGAGAGAGTCACCACATACGAAGACGGGGGCGTGCTGA
CCGCTACCCAGGACACCAGCCTCCAGGACGGCTGCCTCATCTACAACGTCAAGATCAGAGGGGTGAACTT
CACATCCAACGGCCCTGTGATGCAGAAGAAAACACTCGGCTGGGAGGCCTTCACCGAGACGCTGTACCCC
GCTGACGGCGGCCTGGAAGGCAGAAACGACATGGCCCTGAAGCTCGTGGGCGGGAGCCATCTGATCGCAA
ACGCCAAGACCACATATAGATCCAAGAAACCCGCTAAGAACCTCAAGATGCCTGGCGTCTACTATGTGGA
CTACAGACTGGA
