>Addgene plasmid #52498 | pRVdG-4BFP2-5postmGRASP | addgene partial sequence | sequence record 92236 | TagRFPmKate-F1 5'-AGGCCGACAAAGAGACCTAC-3'
AGGGGCAGTGGCCAGATACTGCGACCTCCCTAGCAAACTGGGGCACAAGCTTAATTAATGATTAATTAAC
GTCCTTTCAACGATCCAAGTCCATGAAAAAAACTAACACCCCTCCCGTACGAAAGCCGCCACCATGGCAC
TTCCTAGATGTATGTGGCCTAATTATGTATGGCGAGCTATGATGGCCTGCGTGGTGCACCGAGGGAGTGG
CGCCCCACTTACACTCTGCCTGTTGGGTTGCCTCCTCCAGACTTTCCACGTTCTTTCACAGAAGCTGGAT
GACATGTCCAAGGGAGAAGAGTTGTTTACTGGCGTAGTCCCTATTCTCGTGNAACTCGATGGTGACGTGA
ATGGCCATAAGTTTTCTGTCAGAGGAGAGGGAGAAGGCGATGCCACCATCGGGAAACTCACGCTGAAATT
CATCTGTACCACTGGAAAACTTCCCGTGCCTTGGCCAACCCTCGTGACAACACTCACCTACGGGGTGCAA
TGTTTCTCTCGGTACCCGGACCATATGAAGAGGCATGACTTCTTCAAGAGTGCCATGCCCGAGGGTTACG
TTCAGGAGCGCACCATCTCTTTTAAGGACGATGGCAAATATAAGACAAGAGCAGTCGTCAAGTTCGAGGG
TGATACACTCGTTAACCGCATCGAGCTCAAAGGCACCGATTTTAAGGAGGACGGAAATATCCTGGGACAC
AAATTGGAGTACAACTTCAACAGTCACAACGTGTATATTACAGCAGATAAGCAGAAGAATGGCATAAAGG
CCAATTTCACGGTAAGACATAATGTCGAGGATGGCAGTGTCCAGCTGGCAGACCACTACCAGCAAAACAC
GCCCATTGGCGATGGACCTGTTCTCCTGCCAGACAACCACTACCTCAGTACCCAAACAGTCCTGTCCAAG
GACCCTAATGAGAAAGGGACGCTCGAGCTGGTGCCCCACTTG
