>Addgene plasmid #52498 | pRVdG-4BFP2-5postmGRASP | addgene partial sequence | sequence record 95880 | TagRFPmKate-F1 5'-AGGCCGACAAAGAGACCTAC-3'
GCCAGATACTGCGACCTCCCTAGCAAACTGGGGCACAAGCTTAATTAATGATTAATTAACGTCCTTTCAA
CGATCCAAGTCCATGAAAAAAACTAACACCCCTCCCGTACGAAAGCCGCCACCATGGCACTTCCTAGATG
TATGTGGCCTAATTATGTATGGCGAGCTATGATGGCCTGCGTGGTGCACCGAGGGAGTGGCGCCCCACTT
ACACTCTGCCTGTTGGGTTGCCTCCTCCAGACTTTCCACGTTCTTTCACAGAAGCTGGATGACATGTCCA
AGGGAGAAGAGTTGTTTACTGGCGTAGTCCCTATTCTCGTGGAACTCGATGGTGACGTGAATGGCCATAA
GTTTTCTGTCAGAGGAGAGGGAGAAGGCGATGCCACCATCGGGAAACTCACGCTGAAATTCATCTGTACC
ACTGGAAAACTTCCCGTGCCTTGGCCAACCCTCGTGACAACACTCACCTACGGGGTGCAATGTTTCTCTC
GGTACCCGGACCATATGAAGAGGCATGACTTCTTCAAGAGTGCCATGCCCGAGGGTTACGTTCAGGAGCG
CACCATCTCTTTTAAGGACGATGGCAAATATAAGACAAGAGCAGTCGTCAAGTTCGAGGGTGATACACTC
GTTAACCGCATCGAGCTCAAAGGCACCGATTTTAAGGAGGACGGAAATATCCTGGGACACAAATTGGAGT
ACAACTTCAACAGTCACAACGTGTATATTACAGCAGATAAGCAGAAGAATGGCATAAAGGCCAATTTCAC
GGTAAGACATAATGTCGAGGATG
