>Addgene plasmid #52498 | pRVdG-4BFP2-5postmGRASP | addgene partial sequence | sequence record 95881 | B19L-R 5'-CGATTGGGTCAATAGGGTCA-3'
AGTAAGTCTCAGGTTGAGAAGTGTTGCCAGTTGTTCTTCTGATCTAATGTTTTTTTCTCGACTGAAAAGC
TTAGATGACCCAGCACTTTATAAGCTAGCTCATTAACCCACCCGTGTTGTGCTGTGGGAGTGGGGGTGTG
GATGCGGATGAGGGAGAGTATTATTCTGTCCACCAGTGAATGTGTTGAAAGTGTGGAGAGGCTGGATTCC
TGGAATAGTGTTGGGAATCATGGTTATGGTATTGGGTGTCATCAGGGGAATGTCGTCTGGGCTTCGGCGC
ATTGCCAGGGTATAGTCCGGAGGGCATGCTGTCCTCAGCACCACCTCATGGGGATGGATGGATTCACACT
CGTGGTCCAGGTCTGTGTGTTTCATCTGAAGACTCATGATCTCCTCCTCAGGTGCGTGCGTAAGATCATT
GGTTGTAGTTCGTTGCGGACTACATCTCCTATGTACGTCGTGGCGCCTTTTGTCCTTCTTGTAATAGAGG
GCCGCGAAAGCCAGAATGTTCAGGAAAAGCAGGGAAGCTCCTACAGCTATGGTCACGGACAGCTCTGTGC
TGTAGTCCCTTTGGTCTACGCTAAATGGACTAGGCTGTTGTTTGGGGTCGTCTTGCTTAGCGGTTGGAAA
TGCGCTGGTCACAGGGGTTGAGTTTTTCCGAGTTGGTCGAAGGGTGATGTCAGTGCTTGGGACCTTGGTG
GTTGTACTTGTGTATTGGCTGATGTCATTGAGGTTATGCAAGTGGGGCACCAGCTCGAGCGTCCCTTTCT
CATTAGGGTCCTTGGACAGGACTGTTTGGGTACTGAGGTAGTGGTTGTCTGGCAGGAGAACAGGTCCATC
GCCAATGG
