>Addgene plasmid #52498 | pRVdG-4BFP2-5postmGRASP | addgene partial sequence | sequence record 95903 | CMV-F 5'-CGCAAATGGGCGGTAGGCGTG-3'
ACTAGAGAACCCACTGCTTACTGGCTTATCGAAATTAATACGACTCACTATAGGGAGACCCAAGCTGGCT
AGATTAAGCGTCTGATGAGTCCGTGAGGACGAAACCCGGCGTACCGGGTCACGCTTAACAACCAGATCAA
AGAAAAAACAGACATTGTCAATTGCAAAGCAAAAATGTAACACCCCTACAATGGATGCCGACAAGATTGT
ATTCAAAGTCAATAATCAGGTGGTCTCTTTGAAGCCTGAGATTATCGTGGATCAATATGAGTACAAGTAC
CCTGCCATCAAAGATTTGAAAAAGCCCTGTATAACCCTAGGAAAGGCTCCCGATTTAAATAAAGCATACA
AGTCAGTTTTGTCAGGCATGAGCGCCGCCAAACTTAATCCTGACGATGTATGTTCCTATTTGGCAGCGGC
AATGCAGTTTTTTGAGGGGACATGTCCGGAAGACTGGACCAGCTATGGAATTGTGATTGCACGAAAAGGA
GATAAGATCACCCCAGGTTCTCTGGTGGAGATAAAACGTACTGATGTAGAAGGGAATTGGGCTCTGACAG
GAGGCATGGAACTGACAAGAGACCCCACTGTCCCTGAGCATGCGTCCTTAGTCGGTCTTCTCTTGAGTCT
GTATAGGTTGAGCAAAATATCCGGGCAAAACACTGGTAACTATAAGACAAACATTGCAGACAGGATAGAG
CAGATTTTTGAGACAGCCCCTTTTGTTAAAATCGTGGAACACCATACTCTAATGACAACTCACAAAATGT
GTGCTAATTGGAGTACTATACCAAACTTCAGATTTTTGGCCGGAACCTATGACATGTTT
